>Addgene plasmid #227828 | pBOBI C-MYC GAC F7 | addgene full sequence | sequence record 488851 | Addgene NGS Result
GACGGATCGGGAGATCTCCCGATCCCCTATGGTGCACTCTCAGTACAATCTGCTCTGATGCCGCATAGTT
AAGCCAGTATCTGCTCCCTGCTTGTGTGTTGGAGGTCGCTGAGTAGTGCGCGAGCAAAATTTAAGCTACA
ACAAGGCAAGGCTTGACCGACAATTGCATGAAGAATCTGCTTAGGGTTAGGCGTTTTGCGCTGCTTCGCG
ATGTACGGGCCAGATATACGCGTTGACATTGATTATTGACTAGTTATTAATAGTAATCAATTACGGGGTC
ATTAGTTCATAGCCCATATATGGAGTTCCGCGTTACATAACTTACGGTAAATGGCCCGCCTGGCTGACCG
CCCAACGACCCCCGCCCATTGACGTCAATAATGACGTATGTTCCCATAGTAACGCCAATAGGGACTTTCC
ATTGACGTCAATGGGTGGAGTATTTACGGTAAACTGCCCACTTGGCAGTACATCAAGTGTATCATATGCC
AAGTACGCCCCCTATTGACGTCAATGACGGTAAATGGCCCGCCTGGCATTATGCCCAGTACATGACCTTA
TGGGACTTTCCTACTTGGCAGTACATCTACGTATTAGTCATCGCTATTACCATGGTGATGCGGTTTTGGC
AGTACATCAATGGGCGTGGATAGCGGTTTGACTCACGGGGATTTCCAAGTCTCCACCCCATTGACGTCAA
TGGGAGTTTGTTTTGGCACCAAAATCAACGGGACTTTCCAAAATGTCGTAACAACTCCGCCCCATTGACG
CAAATGGGCGGTAGGCGTGTACGGTGGGAGGTCTATATAAGCAGCGCGTTTTGCCTGTACTGGGTCTCTC
TGGTTAGACCAGATCTGAGCCTGGGAGCTCTCTGGCTAACTAGGGAACCCACTGCTTAAGCCTCAATAAA
GCTTGCCTTGAGTGCTTCAAGTAGTGTGTGCCCGTCTGTTGTGTGACTCTGGTAACTAGAGATCCCTCAG
ACCCTTTTAGTCAGTGTGGAAAATCTCTAGCAGTGGCGCCCGAACAGGGACTTGAAAGCGAAAGGGAAAC
CAGAGGAGCTCTCTCGACGCAGGACTCGGCTTGCTGAAGCGCGCACGGCAAGAGGCGAGGGGCGGCGACT
GGTGAGTACGCCAAAAATTTTGACTAGCGGAGGCTAGAAGGAGAGAGATGGGTGCGAGAGCGTCAGTATT
AAGCGGGGGAGAATTAGATCGCGATGGGAAAAAATTCGGTTAAGGCCAGGGGGAAAGAAAAAATATAAAT
TAAAACATATAGTATGGGCAAGCAGGGAGCTAGAACGATTCGCAGTTAATCCTGGCCTGTTAGAAACATC
AGAAGGCTGTAGACAAATACTGGGACAGCTACAACCATCCCTTCAGACAGGATCAGAAGAACTTAGATCA
TTATATAATACAGTAGCAACCCTCTATTGTGTGCATCAAAGGATAGAGATAAAAGACACCAAGGAAGCTT
TAGACAAGATAGAGGAAGAGCAAAACAAAAGTAAGACCACCGCACAGCAAGCGGCCGCTGATCTTCAGAC
CTGGAGGAGGAGATATGAGGGACAATTGGAGAAGTGAATTATATAAATATAAAGTAGTAAAAATTGAACC
ATTAGGAGTAGCACCCACCAAGGCAAAGAGAAGAGTGGTGCAGAGAGAAAAAAGAGCAGTGGGAATAGGA
GCTTTGTTCCTTGGGTTCTTGGGAGCAGCAGGAAGCACTATGGGCGCAGCGTCAATGACGCTGACGGTAC
AGGCCAGACAATTATTGTCTGGTATAGTGCAGCAGCAGAACAATTTGCTGAGGGCTATTGAGGCGCAACA
GCATCTGTTGCAACTCACAGTCTGGGGCATCAAGCAGCTCCAGGCAAGAATCCTGGCTGTGGAAAGATAC
CTAAAGGATCAACAGCTCCTGGGGATTTGGGGTTGCTCTGGAAAACTCATTTGCACCACTGCTGTGCCTT
GGAATGCTAGTTGGAGTAATAAATCTCTGGAACAGATTTGGAATCACACGACCTGGATGGAGTGGGACAG
AGAAATTAACAATTACACAAGCTTAATACACTCCTTAATTGAAGAATCGCAAAACCAGCAAGAAAAGAAT
GAACAAGAATTATTGGAATTAGATAAATGGGCAAGTTTGTGGAATTGGTTTAACATAACAAATTGGCTGT
GGTATATAAAATTATTCATAATGATAGTAGGAGGCTTGGTAGGTTTAAGAATAGTTTTTGCTGTACTTTC
TATAGTGAATAGAGTTAGGCAGGGATATTCACCATTATCGTTTCAGACCCACCTCCCAACCCCGAGGGGA
CCCGACAGGCCCGAAGGAATAGAAGAAGAAGGTGGAGAGAGAGACAGAGACAGATCCATTCGATTAGTGA
ACGGATCAACTTTTAAAAGAAAAGGGGGGATTGGGGGGTACAGTGCAGGGGAAAGAATAGTAGACATAAT
AGCAACAGACATACAAACTAAAGAATTACAAAAACAAATTACAAAATTCAAAATTTTATCGATAAGCTTG
GGAGTTCCGCGTTACATAACTTACGGTAAATGGCCCGCCTGGCTGACCGCCCAACGACCCCCGCCCATTG
ACGTCAATAATGACGTATGTTCCCATAGTAACGCCAATAGGGACTTTCCATTGACGTCAATGGGTGGAGT
ATTTACGGTAAACTGCCCACTTGGCAGTACATCAAGTGTATCATATGCCAAGTACGCCCCCTATTGACGT
CAATGACGGTAAATGGCCCGCCTGGCATTATGCCCAGTACATGACCTTATGGGACTTTCCTACTTGGCAG
TACATCTACGTATTAGTCATCGCTATTACCATGGTGATGCGGTTTTGGCAGTACATCAATGGGCGTGGAT
AGCGGTTTGACTCACGGGGATTTCCAAGTCTCCACCCCATTGACGTCAATGGGAGTTTGTTTTGGCACCA
AAATCAACGGGACTTTCCAAAATGTCGTAACAACTCCGCCCCATTGACGCAAATGGGCGGTAGGCGTGTA
CGGTGGGAGGTCTATATAAGCAGAGCTCGTTTAGTGAACCGTCAGATCGCCTGGAGACGCCATCCACGCT
GTTTTGACCTCCATAGAAGACACCGACTGAGCTCCTTAAGGTTAACGCCACCATGGAACAAAAACTCATC
TCAGAAGAGGATCTGTCTAGAGAATTCGGATCCATGATGCGGCTGCGAGGCTCGGGGATGCCGCGGGACC
TGCTCCTGCGGTCGCCCGCAGGAGTATCGGCGACTCTGCGGCGGGCACAGCCCTTGGTCACCCTGTGCCG
GCGTCCCCGAGGCGGGGGACGGCCGGCCGCGGGCCCGGCTGCCGCCGCGCGACTCCACCCGTGGTGGGGC
GGGGGCGGCTGGCCGGCGGAGCCCCTCGCGCGGGGCCTGTCCAGCTCTCCTTCGGAGATCTTGCAGGAGC
TGGGCAAGGGGAGCACGCATCCGCAGCCCGGGGTGTCGCCACCCGCTGCCCCGGCGGCGCCCGGCCCCAA
GGACGGCCCCGGGGAGACGGACGCGTTTGGCAACAGCGAGGGCAAAGAGCTGGTGGCCTCAGGTGAAAAT
AAAATAAAACAGGGTCTGTTAGCTAGCGCGGCAGATGCGCTGTTCGCTACAATTGCTGAAGCAGCAGCGA
AAATACCTGTTCATAAATTTATTACAGCACTCAAATCTACAGGATTGCGAACGTCTGATCCCAGGTTGGC
AGCGTGTATGGCTATGTTAAGATTAACTCTTGCAACAACATCAGATGGTGTCATGCTAGACAAAGATCTT
TTTAAAAAATGTGTTCAGAGCAACATTGCTTTGTTGGCAGCAGCATTTGCAAGAGCGTTTGTGATTCCTG
CCTTTATGGCTTTTACCTCAGCCATTGATGAGTTATATGAAAGTGCTAAAAAGCAGTCTGGAGGAAAGGT
TGCAGATTATATTCCTCAACTGGCCAAATTCAGTCCCGATTTGTGGGGTGTGTCTGTTTGTACAGTAGAT
GGACAGAGGCATTCTACTGGAGATACCAAAGTTCCCTTCTGTCTTCAGTCCTGTGTAAAACCTTTGAAAT
ATGCCATTGCTGTTAATGATCTTGGAACTGAATATGTGCATCGATATGTTGGAAAAGAGCCGAGTGGACT
AAGATTCAACAAACTATTTTTGAATGAAGATGATAAACCACATAATCCTATGGTAAATGCTGGAGCAATT
GTTGTGACTTCACTAATAAAGCAAGGAGTAAATAATGCTGAAAAATTTGACTATGTCATGCAGTTTTTGA
ATAAGATGGCTGGTAATGAATATGTTGGATTCAGTAATGCAACGTTTCAGTCTGAAAGAGAAAGTGGAGA
TCGAAATTTTGCAATAGGATATTACTTAAAAGAAAAGAAGTGTTTTCCAGAAGGCACAGACATGGTTGGT
ATATTAGACTTCTACTTCCAGCTGTGCTCCATTGAAGTGACTTGTGAATCAGCCAGTGTGATGGCTGCGA
CACTGGCTAATGGTGGTGCCTGCCCAATTACTGCTGCAGCAGCACTGAGCGCTGAAGCAGTTCGAAATAC
ATTGAGTTTGATGCATTCCTGTGGCATGTATGACTTCTCAGGGCAGTTTGCTTTCCATGTTGGTCTTCCT
GCAAAATCTGGAGTTGCTGGGGGCATTCTTTTAGTTGTCCCCAATGTTATGGGTATGATGTGCTGGTCTC
CTCCTCTGGATAAGATGGGCAACAGTGTTAAGGGAATTCACTTTTGTCACGATCTTGTTTCTCTGTGTAA
TTTCCATAACTATGATAATTTGGCAGCCGCTGCAGCAAAAGCTGATCCTCGAGCAGCAGGTGGTGATCAA
AGGCATTCCTTTGGACCATTGGACTATGAAAGTCTCCAACAAGAACTTGCTTTAAAAGAGACAGTATGGA
AAAAAGTGTCACCTGAGTCAAATGAGGACATCTCTACAACTGTAGTATATAGAATGGAAAGTCTGGGAGA
GAAAAGCCTCGAGCCATGGAAGCTTGATATCTAACTGACTGAACCGGTGGTACCGAGGAATTAATTCGCT
GTCTGCGAGGGCCAGCTGTTGGGGTGAGTACTCCCTCTCAAAAGCGGGCATGACTTCTGCGCTAAGATTG
TCAGTTTCCAAAAACGAGGAGGATTTGATATTCACCTGGCCCGCGGTGATGCCTTTGAGGGTGGCCGCGT
CCATCTGGTCAGAAAAGACAATCTTTTTGTTGTCAAGCTTGAGGTGTGGCAGGCTTGAGATCTGGCCATA
CACTTGAGTGACAATGACATCCACTTTGCCTTTCTCTCCACAGGTGTCCACTCCCAGGTCCAACTGCAGG
TCGAGCATGCATCTAGGGCGGCCAATTCCGCCGATCCTGGAAAAACATGGAGCAATCACAAGTAGCAATA
CAGCAGCTACCAATGCTGATTGTGCCTGGCTAGAAGCACAAGAGGAGGAGGAGGTGGGTTTTCCAGTCAC
ACCTCAGACAATCAACCTCTGGATTACAAAATTTGTGAAAGATTGACTGGTATTCTTAACTATGTTGCTC
CTTTTACGCTATGTGGATACGCTGCTTTAATGCCTTTGTATCATGCTATTGCTTCCCGTATGGCTTTCAT
TTTCTCCTCCTTGTATAAATCCTGGTTGCTGTCTCTTTATGAGGAGTTGTGGCCCGTTGTCAGGCAACGT
GGCGTGGTGTGCACTGTGTTTGCTGACGCAACCCCCACTGGTTGGGGCATTGCCACCACCTGTCAGCTCC
TTTCCGGGACTTTCGCTTTCCCCCTCCCTATTGCCACGGCGGAACTCATCGCCGCCTGCCTTGCCCGCTG
CTGGACAGGGGCTCGGCTGTTGGGCACTGACAATTCCGTGGTGTTGTCGGGGAAGCTGACGTCCTTTCCA
TGGCTGCTCGCCTGTGTTGCCACCTGGATTCTGCGCGGGACGTCCTTCTGCTACGTCCCTTCGGCCCTCA
ATCCAGCGGACCTTCCTTCCCGCGGCCTGCTGCCGGCTCTGCGGCCTCTTCCGCGTCTTCGCCTTCGCCC
TCAGACGAGTCGGATCTCCCTTTGGGCCGCCTCCCCGCCTGGAATTCGAGCTCGGTACCTTTAAGACCAA
TGACTTACAAGGCAGCTGTAGATCTTAGCCACTTTTTAAAAGAAAAGGGGGGACTGGAAGGGCTAATTCA
CTCCCAACGAAGACAAGATATCCTTGATCTGTGGATCTACCACACACAAGGCTACTTCCCTGATTGGCAG
AACTACACACCAGGGCCAGGGATCAGATATCCACTGACCTTTGGATGGTGCTACAAGCTAGTACCAGTTG
AGCAAGAGAAGGTAGAAGAAGCCAATGAAGGAGAGAACACCCGCTTGTTACACCCTGTGAGCCTGCATGG
GATGGATGACCCGGAGAGAGAAGTATTAGAGTGGAGGTTTGACAGCCGCCTAGCATTTCATCACATGGCC
CGAGAGCTGCATCCGGACTGTACTGGGTCTCTCTGGTTAGACCAGATCTGAGCCTGGGAGCTCTCTGGCT
AACTAGGGAACCCACTGCTTAAGCCTCAATAAAGCTTGCCTTGAGTGCTTCAAGTAGTGTGTGCCCGTCT
GTTGTGTGACTCTGGTAACTAGAGATCCCTCAGACCCTTTTAGTCAGTGTGGAAAATCTCTAGCAGGGCC
GCTTTAAACCCGCTGATCAGCCTCGACTGTGCCTTCTAGTTGCCAGCCATCTGTTGTTTGCCCCTCCCCC
GTGCCTTCCTTGACCCTGGAAGGTGCCACTCCCACTGTCCTTTCCTAATAAAATGAGGAAATTGCATCGC
ATTGTCTGAGTAGGTGTCATTCTATTCTGGGGGGTGGGGTGGGGCAGGACAGCAAGGGGGAGGATTGGGA
AGACAATAGCAGGCATGCTGGGGATGCGGTGGGCTCTATGGCTTCTGAGGCGGAAAGAACCAGCTGGGGC
TCTAGGGGGTATCCCC
[124 nt withheld, positions 6947-7070]
C
[91 nt withheld, positions 7072-7162]
A
[49 nt withheld, positions 7164-7212]
CCTTTGACGTTGGAGTCCACGTTCTTT
[37 nt withheld, positions 7240-7276]
ACCCTATCTCGGTCTATTCTTTTGATTTATAAGGGATTTTGCCGATTTCGGCCTATTGGTTAAAAAATGA
GCTGATTTAACAAAAATTTAACGCGAATTAATTCTGTGGAATGTGTGTCAGTTAGGGTGTGGAAAGTCCC
CAGGCTCCCCAGCAGGCAGAAGTATGCAAAGCATGCATCTCAATTAGTCAGCAACCAGGTGTGGAAAGTC
CCCAGGCTCCCCAGCAGGCAGAAGTATGCAAAGCATGCATCTCAATTAGTCAGCAACCATAGTCCCGCCC
CTAACTCCGCCCATCCCGCCCCTAACTCCGCCCAGTTCCGCCCATTCTCCGCCCCATGGCTGACTAATTT
TTTTTATTTATGCAGAGGCCGAGGCCGCCTCTGCCTCTGAGCTATTCCAGAAGTAGTGAGGAGGCTTTTT
TGGAGGCCTAGGCTTTTGCAAAAAGCTCCCGGGAGCTTGTATATCCATTTTCGGATCTGATCAGCACGTG
TTGACAATTAATCATCGGCATAGTATATCGGCATAGTATAATACGACAAGGTGAGGAACTAAACCATGGC
CAAGTTGACCAGTGCCGTTCCGGTGCTCACCGCGCGCGACGTCGCCGGAGCGGTCGAGTTCTGGACCGAC
CGGCTCGGGTTCTCCCGGGACTTCGTGGAGGACGACTTCGCCGGTGTGGTCCGGGACGACGTGACCCTGT
TCATCAGCGCGGTCCAGGACCAGGTGGTGCCGGACAACACCCTGGCCTGGGTGTGGGTGCGCGGCCTGGA
CGAGCTGTACGCCGAGTGGTCGGAGGTCGTGTCCACGAACTTCCGGGACGCCTCCGGGCCGGCCATGACC
GAGATCGGCGAGCAGCCGTGGGGGCGGGAGTTCGCCCTGCGCGACCCGGCCGGCAACTGCGTGCACTTCG
TGGCCGAGGAGCAGGACTGACACGTGCTACGAGATTTCGATTCCACCGCCGCCTTCTATGAAAGGTTGGG
CTTCGGAATCGTTTTCCGGGACGCCGGCTGGATGATCCTCCAGCGCGGGGATCTCATGCTGGAGTTCTTC
GCCCACCCCAACTTGTTTATTGCAGCTTATAATGGTTACAAATAAAGCAATAGCATCACAAATTTCACAA
ATAAAGCATTTTTTTCACTGCATTCTAGTTGTGGTTTGTCCAAACTCATCAATGTATCTTATCATGTCTG
TATACCGTCGACCTCTAGCTAGAGCTTGGCGTAATCATGGTCATAGCTGTTTCCTGTGTGAAATTGTTAT
CCGCTCACAATTCCACACAACATACGAGCCGGAAGCATAAAGTGTAAAGCCTGGGGTGCCTAATGAGTGA
GCTAACTCACATTAATTGCGTTGCGCTCACTGCCCGCTTTCCAGTCGGGAAACCTGTCGTGCCAGCTGCA
TTAATGAATCGGCCAACGCGCGGGGAGAGGCGGTTTGCGTATTGGGCGCTCTTCCGCTTCCTCGCTCACT
GACTCGCTGCGCTCGGTCGTTCGGCTGCGGCGAGCGGTATCAGCTCACTCAAAGGCGGTAATACGGTTAT
CCACAGAATCAGGGGATAACGCAGGAAAGAACATGTGAGCAAAAGGCCAGCAAAAGGCCAGGAACCGTAA
AAAGGCCGCGTTGCTGGCGTTTTTCCATAGGCTCCGCCCCCCTGACGAGCATCACAAAAATCGACGCTCA
AGTCAGAGGTGGCGAAACCCGACAGGACTATAAAGATACCAGGCGTTTCCCCCTGGAAGCTCCCTCGTGC
GCTCTCCTGTTCCGACCCTGCCGCTTACCGGATACCTGTCCGCCTTTCTCCCTTCGGGAAGCGTGGCGCT
TTCTCATAGCTCACGCTGTAGGTATCTCAGTTCGGTGTAGGTCGTTCGCTCCAAGCTGGGCTGTGTGCAC
GAACCCCCCGTTCAGCCCGACCGCTGCGCCTTATCCGGTAACTATCGTCTTGAGTCCAACCCGGTAAGAC
ACGACTTATCGCCACTGGCAGCAGCCACTGGTAACAGGATTAGCAGAGCGAGGTATGTAGGCGGTGCTAC
AGAGTTCTTGAAGTGGTGGCCTAACTACGGCTACACTAGAAGAACAGTATTTGGTATCTGCGCTCTGCTG
AAGCCAGTTACCTTCGGAAAAAGAGTTGGTAGCTCTTGATCCGGCAAACAAACCACCGCTGGTAGCGGTG
GTTTTTTTGTTTGCAAGCAGCAGATTACGCGCAGAAAAAAAGGATCTCAAGAAGATCCTTTGATCTTTTC
TACGGGGTCTGACGCTCAGTGGAACGAAAACTCACGTTAAGGGATTTTGGTCATGAGATTATCAAAAAGG
ATCTTCACCTAGATCCTTTTAAATTAAAAATGAAGTTTTAAATCAATCTAAAGTATATATGAGTAAACTT
GGTCTGACAGTTACCAATGCTTAATCAGTGAGGCACCTATCTCAGCGATCTGTCTATTTCGTTCATCCAT
AGTTGCCTGACTCCCCGTCGTGTAGATAACTACGATACGGGAGGGCTTACCATCTGGCCCCAGTGCTGCA
ATGATACCGCGAGACCCACGCTCACCGGCTCCAGATTTATCAGCAATAAACCAGCCAGCCGGAAGGGCCG
AGCGCAGAAGTGGTCCTGCAACTTTATCCGCCTCCATCCAGTCTATTAATTGTTGCCGGGAAGCTAGAGT
AAGTAGTTCGCCAGTTAATAGTTTGCGCAACGTTGTTGCCATTGCTACAGGCATCGTGGTGTCACGCTCG
TCGTTTGGTATGGCTTCATTCAGCTCCGGTTCCCAACGATCAAGGCGAGTTACATGATCCCCCATGTTGT
GCAAAAAAGCGGTTAGCTCCTTCGGTCCTCCGATCGTTGTCAGAAGTAAGTTGGCCGCAGTGTTATCACT
CATGGTTATGGCAGCACTGCATAATTCTCTTACTGTCATGCCATCCGTAAGATGCTTTTCTGTGACTGGT
GAGTACTCAACCAAGTCATTCTGAGAATAGTGTATGCGGCGACCGAGTTGCTCTTGCCCGGCGTCAATAC
GGGATAATACCGCGCCACATAGCAGAACTTTAAAAGTGCTCATCATTGGAAAACGTTCTTCGGGGCGAAA
ACTCTCAAGGATCTTACCGCTGTTGAGATCCAGTTCGATGTAACCCACTCGTGCACCCAACTGATCTTCA
GCATCTTTTACTTTCACCAGCGTTTCTGGGTGAGCAAAAACAGGAAGGCAAAATGCCGCAAAAAAGGGAA
TAAGGGCGACACGGAAATGTTGAATACTCATACTCTTCCTTTTTCAATATTATTGAAGCATTTATCAGGG
TTATTGTCTCATGAGCGGATACATATTTGAATGTATTTAGAAAAATAAACAAATAGGGGTTCCGCGCACA
TTTCCCCGAAAAGTGCCACCTGACGTC
Features (pLannotate 1.2.2; 33 found; start..end, strand, type, name):
     28..80      -  misc_feature   bom (fragment): basis of mobility region from pBR322
    235..614     +  enhancer       CMV enhancer: human cytomegalovirus immediate early enhancer
    615..814     +  promoter       CMV promoter: human cytomegalovirus (CMV) immediate early promoter
    832..1012    +  LTR            5' LTR (truncated): truncated 5' long terminal repeat (LTR) from HIV-1
   1059..1184    +  misc_feature   HIV-1 Ψ: packaging signal of human immunodeficiency virus type 1
   1168..1531    +  CDS            HIV-1 gag (fragment): gag protein from human immunodeficiency virus 1; gag
   1677..1910    +  misc_feature   RRE: The Rev response element (RRE) of HIV-1 allows for Rev-dependent mRNA export from the nucleus to the cytoplasm.
   2287..2387    +  CDS            Rev (fragment): human immunodeficiency virus 1 (HIV-1) Rev protein; rev; enhances nuclear export of unspliced and incompletely spliced viral mRNAs
   2391..2507    +  misc_feature   cPPT/CTS: central polypurine tract and central termination sequence of HIV-1
   2530..2833    +  enhancer       CMV enhancer: human cytomegalovirus immediate early enhancer
   2834..3037    +  promoter       CMV promoter: human cytomegalovirus (CMV) immediate early promoter
   3184..4833    +  CDS            GLS (fragment): GLSK_HUMAN - Also known as GLS1, KIAA0838. Experimental evidence at protein level: Swiss-Prot protein existence level 1. [Isoform 2]: Lacks catalytic activity. From Homo sapiens (Human).
   5064..5293    +  intron         chimeric intron: chimera between introns from adenovirus and immunoglobulin heavy chain genes
   5357..5467    +  CDS            nef (fragment): NEF_HV1Z2 - Experimental evidence at protein level: Swiss-Prot protein existence level 1. Extracellular Nef protein targets CD4(+) T-lymphocytes for apoptosis by interacting with CXCR4 surface receptors. From Human immunodeficiency virus type 1 group M subtype D (isolate Z2/CDC-Z34) (HIV-1).
   5470..6058    +  misc_feature   WPRE: woodchuck hepatitis virus posttranscriptional regulatory element
   6075..6143    +  CDS            nef (fragment): NEF_HV1Z2 - Experimental evidence at protein level: Swiss-Prot protein existence level 1. Extracellular Nef protein targets CD4(+) T-lymphocytes for apoptosis by interacting with CXCR4 surface receptors. From Human immunodeficiency virus type 1 group M subtype D (isolate Z2/CDC-Z34) (HIV-1).
   6145..6457    +  LTR            5' LTR (fragment): 5' long terminal repeat (LTR) from HIV-1
   6465..6645    +  LTR            5' LTR (truncated): truncated 5' long terminal repeat (LTR) from HIV-1
   6677..6901    +  polyA_signal   bGH poly(A) signal: bovine growth hormone polyadenylation signal
   6905..6926    +  promoter       SV40 promoter (fragment): SV40 enhancer and early promoter
   6947..7375    +  rep_origin     f1 ori (sequence partly withheld): f1 bacteriophage origin of replication; arrow indicates direction of (+) strand synthesis
   7389..7718    +  promoter       SV40 promoter: SV40 enhancer and early promoter
   7766..7813    +  promoter       EM7 promoter: synthetic bacterial promoter&nbsp
   7832..8206    +  CDS            BleoR: antibiotic-binding protein; Sh ble from Streptoalloteichus hindustanus; confers resistance to bleomycin, phleomycin, and Zeocin™
   8216..8341    +  CDS            ble (fragment): BLE_KLEPN - Experimental evidence at protein level: Swiss-Prot protein existence level 1. Binding protein with a strong affinity to the bleomycin family of antibiotics. Binds to CL990; an antimitotic-antibiotic compound. From Klebsiella pneumoniae.
   8336..8457    +  polyA_signal   SV40 poly(A) signal: SV40 polyadenylation signal
   8528..8550    -  protein_bind   lac operator (fragment): The lac repressor binds to the lac operator to inhibit transcription in E. coli. This inhibition can be relieved by adding lactose or isopropyl-β-D-thiogalactopyranoside (IPTG). lac repressor encoded by lacI
   8554..8584    -  promoter       lac promoter: promoter for the E. coli lac operon
   8599..8620    -  protein_bind   CAP binding site: CAP binding activates transcription in the presence of cAMP. E. coli catabolite activator protein
   8633..8725    -  CDS            lacI (fragment): lac repressor; lacI; The lac repressor binds to the lac operator to inhibit transcription in E. coli. This inhibition can be relieved by adding lactose or isopropyl-β-D-thiogalactopyranoside (IPTG).
   8908..9496    -  rep_origin     ori: high-copy-number ColE1/pMB1/pBR322/pUC origin of replication
   9667..10527   -  CDS            AmpR: β-lactamase; bla; confers resistance to ampicillin, carbenicillin, and related antibiotics
  10528..10632   -  promoter       AmpR promoter: bla
