[The description below was written by a language model from this plasmid's Addgene catalogue record and pLannotate feature annotations shown in this document.]
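Description:
pBOBI C-MYC GAC F7 is an HIV-1-based lentiviral transfer plasmid built on the pBOBI backbone for expressing a mutant form of human glutaminase (GLS, GAC isoform) in mammalian cells. It is propagated in E. coli through a high-copy ColE1/pUC-type origin with ampicillin selection (AmpR). The backbone also carries an f1 origin and an SV40/EM7-driven BleoR cassette with an SV40 poly(A) signal, located outside the LTR-flanked region. A CMV enhancer/promoter fused to a truncated 5' LTR drives production of the viral genomic RNA in packaging cells. It is followed by the Ψ packaging signal with a gag fragment, the Rev response element for Rev-dependent nuclear export, and the cPPT/CTS element. The 3' end of the viral cassette contains WPRE, which enhances transcript expression, LTR sequences, and a bGH poly(A) signal.

Within the proviral region, an internal CMV enhancer/promoter drives the insert, annotated as a GLS coding fragment of about 1.65 kb. A chimeric intron is annotated downstream of it. According to the record, the "F7" variant carries 33 residues changed to alanine, spread across clusters from P137 to E545, at the interface through which GAC interacts with PDZD8. The protein bears a C-terminal MYC epitope tag for detection or immunoprecipitation, although the tag is not separately annotated in the feature table. The stated purpose is to produce virus expressing this interaction-deficient GAC. Given the associated work on AMPK, PDZD8 and the shift from glucose to glutamine use, it presumably serves as a PDZD8-binding-defective comparison to wild-type GAC.
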