Addgene plasmid #227828: pBOBI C-MYC GAC F7
Purpose: To amplify the virus that expresses C-MYC GAC F7 with 33 residues mutated to alanine at the interface for interacting with PDZD8
Depositing lab: Sheng-cai Lin. Depositing organization: Xiamen University. Publication: AMPK targets PDZD8 to trigger carbon source shift from glucose to glutamine. Li M, Wang Y, Wei X, Cai WF, Wu J, Zhu M, Wang Y, Liu YH, Xiong J, Qu Q, Chen Y, Tian X, Yao L, Xie R, Li X, Chen S, Huang X, Zhang C, Xie C, Wu Y, Xu Z, Zhang B, Jiang B, Wang ZC, Li Q, Li G, Lin SY, Yu L, Piao HL, Deng X, Han J, Zhang CS, Lin SC. Cell Res. 2024 Jun 19. doi: 10.1038/s41422-024-00985-6. PubMed 38898113.
Backbone
  Vector backbone: pBOBI
  Vector type: Mammalian Expression, Lentiviral
Growth in bacteria
  Bacterial resistance: Ampicillin, 100 μg/mL
  Growth temperature: 37°C
  Growth strain: NEB Stable
  Copy number: High Copy
Gene/Insert
  Gene/Insert name: GAC isoform of F7
  Species: H. sapiens (human)
  Mutation: P137, L139, E140, L142, Y145, G150, Q151, E152, K176, E177, D180, Q187, V209, T212, Q213, R216, K218, D223, S226, H230, F439, G444, E445, R446, V447, P450, R534, H535, F536, K538, L540, R544, and E545 to A
  Entrez Gene: GLS (a.k.a. AAD20, CASGID, DEE71, EIEE71, GAC, GAM, GDPAG, GLS1, KGA)
  Tag / fusion protein: MYC (C terminal on insert)
  Cloning method: Ligation Independent Cloning
  Sequencing primers: 5′ Unknown
Terms and licenses: Academic/Nonprofit Terms; Industry Terms: Not Available to Industry
How to cite: pBOBI C-MYC GAC F7 was a gift from Sheng-cai Lin (Addgene plasmid # 227828 ; http://n2t.net/addgene:227828 ; RRID:Addgene_227828)
